Addgene plasmid #216951: pST39-Mega'-deltaBLJ
Purpose: Mega' with knockout of GvpB, GvpL and GvpJ
Depositing lab: George Lu. Depositing organization: Rice University. Publication: Elucidating the assembly of gas vesicles by systematic protein-protein interaction analysis. Iburg M, Anderson AP, Wong VT, Anton ED, He A, Lu GJ. EMBO J. 2024 Oct;43(19):4156-4172. doi: 10.1038/s44318-024-00178-2. Epub 2024 Sep 3. PubMed 39227754.
Backbone
  Vector backbone: pST39
  Vector type: Bacterial Expression
Growth in bacteria
  Bacterial resistance: Ampicillin, 100 μg/mL
  Growth temperature: 30°C
  Growth strain: DH5alpha
  Copy number: Low Copy
Gene/Insert
  Gene/Insert name: Mega' with knockout of GvpB, GvpL and GvpJ (alt name: GvpB is also known as GvpA2)
  Species: Synthetic; Priestia megaterium
  Cloning method: Gibson Cloning
Terms and licenses: Academic/Nonprofit Terms; Industry Terms: Not Available to Industry
Depositor comments: Please visit https://www.biorxiv.org/content/10.1101/2023.07.23.550228v1 for bioRxiv preprint. Please note: This plasmid contains a T81P mutation in GvpG. This mutation is not expected to impact plasmid function.
How to cite: pST39-Mega'-deltaBLJ was a gift from George Lu (Addgene plasmid # 216951 ; http://n2t.net/addgene:216951 ; RRID:Addgene_216951)
