[The description below was written by a language model from this plasmid's Addgene catalogue record and pLannotate feature annotations shown in this document.]
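Description:
pST39-Mega'-deltaBLJ is a bacterial expression plasmid of about 7.3 kb, built on the pST39 backbone. It carries a variant of the Priestia megaterium (formerly Bacillus megaterium) gas vesicle gene cluster, called Mega', in which GvpB (also known as GvpA2), GvpL and GvpJ have been knocked out. The plasmid replicates in E. coli from a ColE1/pMB1-type origin. The backbone also retains the pBR322-derived rop gene and bom region, which fits the catalogue listing of a low-copy plasmid. Selection is by ampicillin through the bla beta-lactamase gene, driven by its own promoter. The short RSF ori, mbeC, ydeC and SET1 matches in the automated annotation are fragments, most likely partial homology or backbone remnants rather than functional parts.

The payload lies between a T7 promoter and a T7 terminator, a span of roughly 4.7 kb, so the cluster is presumably transcribed by T7 RNA polymerase in a suitable E. coli host. The annotation tool recognised only gvpS within this region. The remaining gas vesicle genes are not individually annotated, so their order and the exact nature of the three knockouts cannot be read from the feature table. The depositor notes a T81P substitution in GvpG that is not expected to affect function. The insert was assembled by Gibson cloning and is listed as partly synthetic.

Gas vesicles are hollow, gas-filled protein nanostructures. The associated work examines their assembly through systematic protein-protein interaction analysis. A cluster lacking the shell protein GvpB together with GvpL and GvpJ would be suited to loss-of-function or complementation experiments on how these components contribute to assembly, although the record states only the knockout genotype.
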