Features (pLannotate 1.2.2; 13 found; start..end, strand, type, name):
     48..181     +  rep_origin     RSF ori (fragment): Plasmids containing the RSF 1030 origin of replication can be propagated in E. coli cells that contain additional plasmids with compatible origins.
    186..325     -  misc_feature   bom: basis of mobility region from pBR322
    427..618     -  CDS            rop: Rop protein, which maintains plasmids at low copy number; rop
    658..768     +  CDS            mbeC (fragment): MBEC_ECOLX - Experimental evidence at protein level: Swiss-Prot protein existence level 1. Required for efficient mobilization of ColE1 plasmid and is thus essential to promote the specific transfer of the plasmid during conjugation. Probably functions by inducing DNA bending, helping the MbeA relaxase to melt the DNA around the nic site and cleave the phosphodiester bond. Binds specifically double-stranded DNA (dsDNA) containing the ColE1 oriT but does not recognize the inverted repeat (IR). From Escherichia coli.
    855..873     +  promoter       T7 promoter: promoter for bacteriophage T7 RNA polymerase
   3417..3701    +  CDS            gvpS: GVPS_BACME - Protein inferred from homology: Swiss-Prot protein existence level 3. Gas vesicles are small, hollow, gas filled protein structures that are found in several microbial planktonic microorganisms. They allow the positioning of the organism at the favorable depth for growth (By similarity). From Bacillus megaterium.
   5363..5482    -  CDS            ydeC (fragment): YDEC_BACSU - Protein predicted: Swiss-Prot protein existence level 4. From Bacillus subtilis (strain 168).
   5515..5564    +  CDS            SET1 (fragment): solubility-enhancement tag derived from T7 phage gene 10B
   5572..5619    +  terminator     T7 terminator: transcription terminator for bacteriophage T7 RNA polymerase
   5686..5777    +  promoter       AmpR promoter: bla
   5778..6635    +  CDS            bla: BLAT_ECOLX - Experimental evidence at protein level: Swiss-Prot protein existence level 1. TEM-type are the most prevalent beta-lactamases in enterobacteria; they hydrolyze the beta-lactam bond in susceptible beta-lactam antibiotics, thus conferring resistance to penicillins and cephalosporins. TEM-3 and TEM-4 are capable of hydrolyzing cefotaxime and ceftazidime. TEM-5 is capable of hydrolyzing ceftazidime. TEM-6 is capable of hydrolyzing ceftazidime and aztreonam. TEM-8/CAZ-2, TEM- 16/CAZ-7 and TEM-24/CAZ-6 are markedly active against ceftazidime. IRT- 4 shows resistance to beta-lactamase in
   6642..6678    +  terminator     fd terminator (fragment): central terminator from bacteriophage fd (Otsuka and Kunisawa, 1982)
   6713..7301    +  rep_origin     ori: high-copy-number ColE1/pMB1/pBR322/pUC origin of replication
>Addgene plasmid #216951 | pST39-Mega'-deltaBLJ | addgene full sequence | sequence record 445469 | Addgene NGS Result
AACGCCAGCAACGCGGCCTTTTTACGGTTCCTGGCCTTTTGCTGGCCTTTTGCTCACATGTTCTTTCCTG
CGTTATCCCCTGATTCTGTGGATAACCGTATTACCGCCTTTGAGTGAGCTGATACCGCTCGCCGCAGCCG
AACGACCGAGCGCAGCGAGTCAGTGAGCGAGGAAGCGGAAGAGCGCCTGATGCGGTATTTTCTCCTTACG
CATCTGTGCGGTATTTCACACCGCAATGGTGCACTCTCAGTACAATCTGCTCTGATGCCGCATAGTTAAG
CCAGTATACACTCCGCTATCGCTACGTGACTGGGTCATGGCTGCGCCCCGACACCCGCCAACACCCGCTG
ACGCGCCCTGACGGGCTTGTCTGCTCCCGGCATCCGCTTACAGACAAGCTGTGACCGTCTCCGGGAGCTG
CATGTGTCAGAGGTTTTCACCGTCATCACCGAAACGCGCGAGGCAGCTGCGGTAAAGCTCATCAGCGTGG
TCGTGAAGCGATTCACAGATGTCTGCCTGTTCATCCGCGTCCAGCTCGTTGAGTTTCTCCAGAAGCGTTA
ATGTCTGGCTTCTGATAAAGCGGGCCATGTTAAGGGCGGTTTTTTCCTGTTTGGTCACTGATGCCTCCGT
GTAAGGGGGATTTCTGTTCATGGGGTAATGATACCGATGAAACGAGAGAGGATGCTCACGATACGGGTTA
CTGATGATGAACATGCCCGGTTACTGGAACGTTGTGAGGGTAAACAACTGGCGGTATGGATGCGGCGGGA
CCAGAGAAAAATCACTCAGGGTCAATGCCAGCGCTTCGTTAATACAGATGTAGGTGTTGGCACCATGCAT
CGATCCCGCGAAATTAATACGACTCACTATAGGGAGACCACAACGGTTTCCCTCTAGAGATAGCTTAGCG
ATGTGAAAGAAGCTGGAGAAAACTTTCAAGAAAAAGTTTCTTCTTCAGACGATAAAGAGAAGTCAAAAAA
TAAGCGGAAAATAAAAGGCGTAAATCAGATTAAAAAAGCAACGGATATTAAAAGCTCTACTAAGATTAAA
AGTTCTAATGATATTAAATCATCTACAGATTTAAAAACAATGGGATCATTAGATCTAACTATTGGAGGCT
ACTAAAAATGGAAATTAAAAAAATTATGCAAGCCGTGAACGACTTTTTCGGTGAACACGTAGCTCCTCCT
CATAAAATTACCTCGGTGGAAGCTACTGAAGATGAAGGTTGGAGAGTTATTGTTGAAGTCATTGAAGAAC
GAGAATATATGAAAAAATACGCCAAAGATGAAATGCTCGGAACGTACGAGTGCTTTGTAAATAAAGAAAA
AGAAGTCATTTCATTCAAACGACTCGACGTCAGATATAGAAGCGCCATTGGCATTGAAGCATAAACGATA
AGATGGCAGGAGGAACGTAAAAATGACCGTCTTAACAGACAAAAGGAAAAAAGGCAGTGGAGCTTTTATA
CAAGATGACGAGACAAAAGAGGTTCTTTCAAGAGCGCTGAGCTATTTAAAATCCGGCTATTCCATTCATT
TTACAGGTCCTGCCGGCGGAGGCAAAACCTCTTTAGCGCGAGCGCTTGCTAAAAAGAGAAAGCGTCCTGT
AATGCTGATGCACGGGAATCACGAGCTCAACAACAAAGATTTAATTGGCGATTTTACGGGATACACGAGC
AAAAAAGTAATCGACCAGTACGTTCGTTCTGTCTATAAAAAAGATGAACAGGTGAGTGAAAACTGGCAGG
ATGGCCGATTGCTTGAAGCTGTAAAAAATGGCTATACGCTGATTTACGACGAATTTACTCGTTCTAAGCC
TGCGACGAATAATATCTTTCTATCGATATTAGAAGAAGGCGTGCTGCCGCTGTATGGAGTAAAAATGACC
GATCCTTTTGTGCGCGTGCATCCCGATTTCCGCGTCATCTTCACAAGCAATCCAGCTGAGTATGCCGGCG
TATATGATACGCAAGATGCGCTTCTCGACAGGTTAATTACCATGTTTATTGATTATAAAGACATCGACAG
AGAGACAGCGATTTTAACGGAGAAAACGGACGTAGAAGAAGATGAAGCGCGCACAATTGTAACGCTCGTA
GCAAACGTGCGAAACCGCTCTGGAGACGAAAACAGCAGCGGACTTAGCCTGCGGGCTTCGCTTATGATCG
CTACCCTTGCCACGCAGCAAGACATTCCTATCGATGGAAGTGACGAAGATTTTCAAACGTTATGTATCGA
TATTTTGCATCATCCGCTTACCAAATGTTTGGATGAAGAAAATGCAAAAAGCAAAGCCGAAAAAATCATT
TTAGAAGAATGTAAGAATATAGACACTGAAGAAAAGTAAAGGAGCTTGAAAACATGAGTGAAACAAACGA
AACAGGTATTTATATTTTTAGCGCCATTCAAACGGATAAAGACGAAGAATTTGGCGCCGTGGAAGTAGAA
GGAACAAAAGCTGAAACATTTTTGATTCGCTACAAAGACGCGGCTATGGTAGCAGCTGAAGTACCGATGA
AAATTTATCATCCTAATCGCCAAAATTTATTAATGCATCAAAACGCAGTAGCAGCGATTATGGACAAGAA
CGATACGGTTATTCCAATCAGCTTTGGGAATGTATTCAAATCAAAAGAAGACGTAAAAGTTCTTTTGGAA
AACCTTTATCCGCAGTTTGAAAAGCTGTTTCCAGCGATCAAAGGAAAAATTGAAGTCGGTTTAAAAGTAA
TTGGGAAAAAAGAATGGCTTGAGAAAAAAGTAAACGAAAATCCTGAACTTGAGAAAGTATCAGCATCCGT
AAAAGGAAAATCAGAAGCAGCCGGTTATTATGAGCGTATTCAACTTGGAGGAATGGCTCAAAAGATGTTT
ACTTCCCTGCAAAAAGAAGTCAAGACAGATGTGTTTTCTCCGCTTGAAGAAGCAGCGGAAGCAGCAAAAG
CAAATGAGCCAACGGGCGAAACGATGCTTTTAAACGCGTCTTTCTTAATTAACCGAGAAGATGAAGCGAA
GTTTGATGAAAAAGTAAATGAAGCGCATGAAAACTGGAAAGACAAAGCCGATTTTCATTACAGCGGTCCT
TGGCCTGCTTATAATTTTGTGAACATTCGCCTAAAAGTAGAAGAGAAATAACGTGCTTCACAAATTAGTA
ACCGCACCCATTAACCTTGTAGTGAAAATCGGCGAAAAAGTACAGGAAGAAGCTGATAAACAGCTATATG
ACCTTCCGACGATTCAGCAAAAGCTCATTCAGCTTCAAATGATGTTTGAGCTTGGTGAAATTCCAGAAGA
AGCGTTTCAAGAAAAAGAAGATGAATTGTTAATGAGGTACGAAATTGCGAAACGCAGAGAAATTGAACAA
TGGGAAGAGCTACCACAAAAAAGAAATGAGGAATCCTAGAGTGAGGAATTAACATTATGTCTCTTAAACA
ATCCATGGAGAATAAAGATATTGCTCTTATTGATATTTTAGATGTCATTTTAGATAAAGGAGTCGCCATT
AAAGGAGACTTAATCATTTCCATAGCTGGCGTCGATTTAGTGTATTTGGATTTGCGGGTGCTTATTTCTT
CGGTTGAAACGCTTGTGCAAGCAAAAGAAGGAAATCACAAACCAATCACTTCTGAACAATTTGATAAACA
AAAGGAGGAATTAATGGATGCAACCGGTCAGCCAAGCAAATGGACGAATCCACTTGGATCCTGATCAAGC
TGAACAAGGCTTAGCGCAGCTTGTGATGACAGTTATTGAGCTATTGAGGCAAATCGTTGAACGTCATGCC
ATGAGGCGGGTGGAGGGTGGAACGTTGACGGACGAACAAATTGAAAACTTAGGAATTGCACTAATGAACT
TAGAAGAAAAAATGGACGAGTTGAAAGAGGTGTTCGGTCTGGATGCAGAAGATTTAAATATTGATCTTGG
ACCGCTAGGCAGCCTGCTTTAAGCGGTCAGCTGTACGCTACTTAAAAAATGGAGGGATTTACAATGGCAA
CTGAAACAAAATTAGATAACACACAGGCAGAAAACAAGGAAAATAAAAATGCGGAAAACGGTTCAAAAGA
AAAGAACGGTTCAAAAGCAAGCAAAACAACAAGCAGCGGGCCAATCAAACGAGCGGTAGCAGGAGGCATC
ATCGGTGCAACGATTGGATATGTATCGACTCCTGAAAATCGAAAAAGTCTCCTTGACCGCATTGATACAG
ACGAATTAAAAAGCAAAGCATCTGATTTAGGAACAAAGGTAAAAGAAAAATCAAAAAGCAGCGTGGCCAG
CCTGAAAACATCTGCGGGAAGCTTGTTTAAAAAAGATAAAGATAAATCAAAAGATGATGAAGAAAACGTA
AATTCTTCTAGTAGCGAAACAGAAGACGATAACGTTCAAGAGTACGACGAGTTAAAAGAAGAAAATCAAA
CTCTTCAAGATCGCTTATCACAGCTTGAAGAAAAAATGAACATGCTTGTTGAGCTTAGCCTCAATAAAAA
TCAAGACGAAGAAGCGGAAGATACAGATTCCGACGAAGAAGAGAACGATGAGAACGATGAAAACGATGAA
AACGAGCAGGACGATGAAAACGAAGAAGAAACATCTAAGCCACGTAAAAAGGATAAAAAAGAAGCTGAGG
AAGAAGAAAGTGAAAGTGACGAAGACAGCGAGGAAGAAGAGGAAGATTCTCGCTCAAACAAAAAAAATAA
AAAAGTAAAAACAGAAGAAGAAGACGAAGATGAAAGCGAAGAAGAAAAAAAGGAAGCGAAACCAAAAAAG
TCAACAGCTAAAAAATCAAAAAATACAAAAGCAAAGAAAAACACGGACGAAGAAGATGATGAAGCAACAT
CTCTTTCTAGTGAAGACGATACAACAGCCTAAGACGTAAAGGAGGAAAGAAAGACATGAGTACAGGCCCT
TCTTTTTCAACTAAAGACAATACGCTTGAATACTTTGTGAAAGCTTCTAATAAACACGGCTTTTCACTTG
ATATTTCATTAAATGTAAACGGCGCTGTGATTTCCGGTACCATGATTTCAGCAAAAGAATACTTTGATTA
CTTAAGCGAAACGTTTGAAGAAGGCAGTGAAGTGGCTCAGGCGCTAAGCGAACAATTCTCTTTAGCAAGC
GAAGCGAGCGAATCAAACGGAGAAGCAGAAGCCCATTTTATTCATTTGAAAAATACAAAGATTTACTGTG
GAGACAGTAAATCTACTCCTTCTAAAGGCAAAATCTTTTGGAGAGGGAAAATAGCAGAAGTAGACGGGTT
TTTCTTAGGAAAGATTTCTGATGCAAAATCAACGAGTAAAAAGAGTTCATAAAAAACGGCGGGGTGATTG
CCCCGCCGTTTTTTAGTGATGTGATGAGATGTGCAGCTTCTTTTTTCGATACATGAGCGGAGTCATCTTC
ATTTCTTTTCGAAACTGATTAATAAAATAGCTTGTACTATTAAACCCTACTTGATAGGCGACTTCCGTCA
CATTTGCTTCTGCTTGCTGCAGTCCGGATTCGCGAACGCGTCTCGAGAGATCCGGCTGCTAACAAAGCCC
GAAAGGAAGCTGAGTTGGCTGCTGCCACCGCTGAGCAATAACTAGCATAACCCCTTGGGGCCTCTAAACG
GGTCTTGAGGGGTTTTTTGCTGAAAGGAGGAACTATATCCGACTAGTAGCCCGCCTAATGAGCGGGCTTT
TTTTTAATTCCCCTATTTGTTTATTTTTCTAAATACATTCAAATATGTATCCGCTCATGAGACAATAACC
CTGATAAATGCTTCAATAATATTGAAAAAGGAAGAGTATGAGTATTCAACATTTCCGTGTCGCCCTTATT
CCCTTTTTTGCGGCATTTTGCCTTCCTGTTTTTGCTCACCCAGAAACGCTCGTGAAAGTAAAAGACGCAG
AGGACCAATTGGGGGCACGAGTGGGATACATAGAACTGGACTTGAATAGCGGTAAAATCCTTGAGAGTTT
TCGCCCTGAAGAGCGTTTTCCAATGATGAGCACTTTCAAAGTTCTGCTATGTGGAGCAGTATTATCCCGT
GTAGATGCGGGGCAAGAGCAACTCGGACGACGAATACACTATTCGCAGAATGACTTGGTTGAATACTCCC
CAGTGACAGAAAAGCACCTTACGGACGGAATGACGGTAAGAGAATTATGTAGTGCCGCCATAACGATGAG
TGATAACACTGCGGCGAACTTACTTCTGACAACCATCGGTGGACCGAAGGAATTAACCGCTTTTTTGCAC
AATATGGGAGACCATGTAACTCGCCTTGACCGTTGGGAACCAGAACTGAATGAAGCCATACCAAACGACG
AGCGAGACACCACAATGCCTGCGGCAATGGCAACAACATTACGCAAACTATTAACTGGCGAACTACTTAC
TCTGGCTTCACGGCAACAATTAATAGACTGGCTTGAAGCGGATAAAGTTGCAGGACCACTACTGCGTTCG
GCACTTCCTGCTGGCTGGTTTATTGCTGATAAATCTGGGGCAGGAGAGCGTGGTTCACGGGGTATCATTG
CCGCACTTGGACCAGATGGTAAGCCTTCCCGTATCGTAGTTATCTACACGACGGGTAGTCAGGCAACTAT
GGACGAACGAAATAGACAGATTGCTGAAATAGGGGCTTCACTGATTAAGCATTGGTAAACCGATACAATT
AAAGGCTCCTTTTGGAGCCTTTTTTTTTTGGACGGACCGGTAGAAAAGATCAAAGGATCTTCTTGAGATC
CTTTTTTTCTGCGCGTAATCTGCTGCTTGCAAACAAAAAAACCACCGCTACCAGCGGTGGTTTGTTTGCC
GGATCAAGAGCTACCAACTCTTTTTCCGAAGGTAACTGGCTTCAGCAGAGCGCAGATACCAAATACTGTC
CTTCTAGTGTAGCCGTAGTTAGGCCACCACTTCAAGAACTCTGTAGCACCGCCTACATACCTCGCTCTGC
TAATCCTGTTACCAGTGGCTGCTGCCAGTGGCGATAAGTCGTGTCTTACCGGGTTGGACTCAAGACGATA
GTTACCGGATAAGGCGCAGCGGTCGGGCTGAACGGGGGGTTCGTGCACACAGCCCAGCTTGGAGCGAACG
ACCTACACCGAACTGAGATACCTACAGCGTGAGCTATGAGAAAGCGCCACGCTTCCCGAAGGGAGAAAGG
CGGACAGGTATCCGGTAAGCGGCAGGGTCGGAACAGGAGAGCGCACGAGGGAGCTTCCAGGGGGAAACGC
CTGGTATCTTTATAGTCCTGTCGGGTTTCGCCACCTCTGACTTGAGCGTCGATTTTTGTGATGCTCGTCA
GGGGGGCGGAGCCTATGGAAA
